Addgene plasmid #179634: CMVTO-SEAP-26Sfur-3TM-tevs-KKMP
Purpose: TEVP-inducible tri-transmembrane SEAP RELEASE construct
Depositing lab: Xiaojing Gao. Depositing organization: Stanford University. Publication: Protease-controlled secretion and display of intercellular signals. Vlahos AE, Kang J, Aldrete CA, Zhu R, Chong LS, Elowitz MB, Gao XJ. Nat Commun. 2022 Feb 17;13(1):912. doi: 10.1038/s41467-022-28623-y. PubMed 35177637.
Backbone
  Vector backbone: CMVTO-FlpIn
  Vector type: Mammalian Expression
Growth in bacteria
  Bacterial resistance: Ampicillin, 100 μg/mL
  Growth temperature: 37°C
  Growth strain: DH5alpha
  Copy number: High Copy
Gene/Insert
  Gene/Insert name: SEAP RELEASE
  Species: Synthetic
Terms and licenses: Academic/Nonprofit Terms; Industry Terms: Not Available to Industry
How to cite: CMVTO-SEAP-26Sfur-3TM-tevs-KKMP was a gift from Xiaojing Gao (Addgene plasmid # 179634 ; http://n2t.net/addgene:179634 ; RRID:Addgene_179634)
