[The description below was written by a language model from this plasmid's Addgene catalogue record and pLannotate feature annotations shown in this document.]
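Description:
CMVTO-SEAP-26Sfur-3TM-tevs-KKMP is a 7.2 kb mammalian expression plasmid built on a CMVTO-FlpIn backbone. It is propagated in E. coli through a high-copy ColE1/pUC-type origin with ampicillin selection (AmpR under its own bla promoter). The backbone also carries an FRT site placed directly upstream of a hygromycin resistance coding sequence followed by an SV40 poly(A) signal. This arrangement is characteristic of Flp-In vectors, in which FLP-mediated recombination into a genomic FRT landing site allows hygromycin selection of single-copy stable integrants. No intact promoter is annotated ahead of HygR; only a short SV40 promoter fragment and a partial f1 ori lie nearby.

The expression cassette is driven by the CMV enhancer and immediate early promoter, followed by short tet operator matches (annotated as PLtetO-1 and TRE3GV fragments). This corresponds to the "TO" design, which permits Tet repressor-controlled, doxycycline-inducible transcription in suitable host cells, and the cassette ends in a bGH poly(A) signal. The synthetic insert encodes secreted alkaline phosphatase (SEAP) fused downstream to a fragment of the human β2-adrenergic receptor and a CD8A fragment, which presumably supply the three transmembrane passes indicated by "3TM". The remaining name elements are not annotated in the feature table; they suggest a linker with a furin site (26Sfur), a TEV protease cleavage site (tevs) and a C-terminal KKMP motif, likely a dilysine-type ER retention signal. According to the stated purpose, this is a TEV protease-inducible RELEASE reporter. By this reading, SEAP stays membrane-tethered and retained until TEVP removes the retention motif, allowing export, furin processing and secretion. The construct serves to measure protease-controlled protein secretion in engineered mammalian cells.
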