Features (pLannotate 1.2.2; 24 found; start..end, strand, type, name):
    167..546     +  enhancer       CMV enhancer: human cytomegalovirus immediate early enhancer
    547..750     +  promoter       CMV promoter: human cytomegalovirus (CMV) immediate early promoter
    752..771     +  promoter       PLtetO-1 promoter (fragment): modified phage lambda PL promoter with tet operator sites (Lutz and Bujard, 1997)
    773..792     +  promoter       PLtetO-1 promoter (fragment): modified phage lambda PL promoter with tet operator sites (Lutz and Bujard, 1997)
    800..833     +  promoter       TRE3GV promoter (fragment): 3rd-generation Tet-responsive promoter that can be activated by binding of Tet-On® 3G, optimized for retroviral and lentiviral vectors
    923..2425    +  CDS            SEAP: secreted alkaline phosphatase from human placenta The natural enzyme has a C-terminal transmembrane sequence that is replaced by a GPI anchor.
   2483..2797    +  CDS            ADRB2 (fragment): ADRB2_HUMAN - Also known as ADRB2R, B2AR. Experimental evidence at protein level: Swiss-Prot protein existence level 1. Beta-adrenergic receptors mediate the catecholamine-induced activation of adenylate cyclase through the action of G proteins. The beta-2-adrenergic receptor binds epinephrine with an approximately 30- fold greater affinity than it does norepinephrine. From Homo sapiens (Human).
   2798..2893    +  CDS            CD8A (fragment): CD8A_HUMAN - Also known as MAL. Experimental evidence at protein level: Swiss-Prot protein existence level 1. Integral membrane glycoprotein that plays an essential role in the immune response and serves multiple functions in responses against both external and internal offenses. In T-cells, functions primarily as a coreceptor for MHC class I molecule:peptide complex. The antigens presented by class I peptides are derived from cytosolic proteins while class II derived from extracellular proteins. Interacts simultaneously with the T-cell receptor (TCR) and the MHC class I proteins presented by
   3020..3244    +  polyA_signal   bGH poly(A) signal: bovine growth hormone polyadenylation signal
   3260..3283    +  polyA_signal   bGH poly(A) signal (fragment): bovine growth hormone polyadenylation signal
   3287..3308    +  promoter       SV40 promoter (fragment): SV40 enhancer and early promoter
   3329..3562    +  rep_origin     f1 ori (fragment) (sequence partly withheld): f1 bacteriophage origin of replication; arrow indicates direction of (+) strand synthesis
   3567..3614    +  protein_bind   FRT: FLP-mediated recombination occurs in the 8-bp core sequence TCTAGAAA (Turan and Bode, 2011). FLP recombinase from the Saccharomyces cerevisiae 2μ plasmid
   3622..4644    +  CDS            HygR: aminoglycoside phosphotransferase from E. coli; aph(4)-Ia; confers resistance to hygromycin
   4654..4779    +  CDS            ble (fragment): BLE_KLEPN - Experimental evidence at protein level: Swiss-Prot protein existence level 1. Binding protein with a strong affinity to the bleomycin family of antibiotics. Binds to CL990; an antimitotic-antibiotic compound. From Klebsiella pneumoniae.
   4774..4895    +  polyA_signal   SV40 poly(A) signal: SV40 polyadenylation signal
   4968..4984    -  protein_bind   lac operator: The lac repressor binds to the lac operator to inhibit transcription in E. coli. This inhibition can be relieved by adding lactose or isopropyl-β-D-thiogalactopyranoside (IPTG). lac repressor encoded by lacI
   4992..5022    -  promoter       lac promoter: promoter for the E. coli lac operon
   5037..5058    -  protein_bind   CAP binding site: CAP binding activates transcription in the presence of cAMP. E. coli catabolite activator protein
   5071..5163    -  CDS            lacI (fragment): lac repressor; lacI; The lac repressor binds to the lac operator to inhibit transcription in E. coli. This inhibition can be relieved by adding lactose or isopropyl-β-D-thiogalactopyranoside (IPTG).
   5346..5934    -  rep_origin     ori: high-copy-number ColE1/pMB1/pBR322/pUC origin of replication
   6105..6965    -  CDS            AmpR: β-lactamase; bla; confers resistance to ampicillin, carbenicillin, and related antibiotics
   6966..7070    -  promoter       AmpR promoter: bla
   7129..17      -  misc_feature   bom (fragment) (across the origin): basis of mobility region from pBR322
>Addgene plasmid #179634 | CMVTO-SEAP-26Sfur-3TM-tevs-KKMP | addgene full sequence | sequence record 356879 | Addgene NGS Result
CATAGTTAAGCCAGTATCTGCTCCCTGCTTGTGTGTTGGAGGTCGCTGAGTAGTGCGCGAGCAAAATTTA
AGCTACAACAAGGCAAGGCTTGACCGACAATTGCATGAAGAATCTGCTTAGGGTTAGGCGTTTTGCGCTG
CTTCGTACGGGCCAGATATACGCGTTGACATTGATTATTGACTAGTTATTAATAGTAATCAATTACGGGG
TCATTAGTTCATAGCCCATATATGGAGTTCCGCGTTACATAACTTACGGTAAATGGCCCGCCTGGCTGAC
CGCCCAACGACCCCCGCCCATTGACGTCAATAATGACGTATGTTCCCATAGTAACGCCAATAGGGACTTT
CCATTGACGTCAATGGGTGGAGTATTTACGGTAAACTGCCCACTTGGCAGTACATCAAGTGTATCATATG
CCAAGTACGCCCCCTATTGACGTCAATGACGGTAAATGGCCCGCCTGGCATTATGCCCAGTACATGACCT
TATGGGACTTTCCTACTTGGCAGTACATCTACGTATTAGTCATCGCTATTACCATGGTGATGCGGTTTTG
GCAGTACATCAATGGGCGTGGATAGCGGTTTGACTCACGGGGATTTCCAAGTCTCCACCCCATTGACGTC
AATGGGAGTTTGTTTTGGCACCAAAATCAACGGGACTTTCCAAAATGTCGTAACAACTCCGCCCCATTGA
CGCAAATGGGCGGTAGGCGTGTACGGTGGGAGGTCTATATAAGCAGAGCTCTCCCTATCAGTGATAGAGA
TCTCCCTATCAGTGATAGAGATCGTCGACGAGCTCGTTTAGTGAACCGTCAGATCGCCTGGAGACGCCAT
CCACGCTGTTTTGACCTCCATAGAAGACACCGGGACCGATCCAGCCTCCGGACTCTAGCGTTTAAACTTA
AGCTTCGCCACCATGCTGCTCCTGTTGCTGCTGCTGGGCCTGAGGCTACAGCTCTCCCTGGGCATCATCC
CAGTTGAGGAGGAGAACCCGGACTTCTGGAACCGCGAGGCAGCCGAGGCCCTGGGTGCCGCCAAGAAGCT
GCAGCCTGCACAGACAGCCGCCAAGAACCTCATCATCTTCCTGGGCGATGGGATGGGGGTGTCTACGGTG
ACAGCTGCCAGGATTCTAAAAGGGCAGAAGAAGGACAAACTGGGGCCTGAGATACCCCTGGCCATGGACC
GCTTCCCATATGTGGCTCTGTCCAAGACATACAATGTAGACAAACATGTGCCAGACAGTGGAGCCACAGC
CACGGCCTACCTGTGCGGGGTCAAGGGCAACTTCCAGACCATTGGCTTGAGTGCAGCCGCCCGCTTTAAC
CAGTGCAACACGACACGCGGCAACGAGGTCATCTCCGTGATGAATCGGGCCAAGAAAGCAGGGAAGTCAG
TGGGAGTGGTAACCACCACACGAGTGCAGCACGCCTCGCCAGCCGGCACCTACGCCCACACGGTGAACCG
CAACTGGTACTCGGACGCCGACGTGCCTGCCTCGGCCCGCCAGGAGGGGTGCCAGGACATCGCTACGCAG
CTCATCTCCAACATGGACATTGACGTGATCCTAGGTGGAGGCCGAAAATACATGTTTCCCATGGGAACCC
CAGACCCTGAGTACCCAGATGACTACAGCCAAGGTGGGACCAGGCTGGACGGGAAGAATCTGGTGCAGGA
ATGGCTGGCGAAGCGCCAGGGTGCCCGGTATGTGTGGAACCGCACTGAGCTCATGCAGGCTTCCCTGGAC
CCGTCTGTGACCCATCTCATGGGTCTCTTTGAGCCTGGAGACATGAAATACGAGATCCACCGAGACTCCA
CACTGGACCCCTCCCTGATGGAGATGACAGAGGCTGCCCTGCGCCTGCTGAGCAGGAACCCCCGCGGCTT
CTTCCTCTTCGTGGAGGGTGGTCGCATCGACCATGGTCATCATGAAAGCAGGGCTTACCGGGCACTGACT
GAGACGATCATGTTCGACGACGCCATTGAGAGGGCGGGCCAGCTCACCAGCGAGGAGGACACGCTGAGCC
TCGTCACTGCCGACCACTCCCACGTCTTCTCCTTCGGAGGCTACCCCCTGCGAGGGAGCTCCATCTTCGG
GCTGGCCCCTGGCAAGGCCCGGGACAGGAAGGCCTACACGGTCCTCCTATACGGAAACGGTCCAGGCTAT
GTGCTCAAGGACGGCGCTCGGCCGGATGTTACCGAGAGCGAGAGCGGGAGCCCCGAGTATCGGCAGCAGT
CAGCAGTGCCCCTGGACGAAGAGACCCACGCAGGCGAGGACGTGGCGGTGTTCGCGCGCGGCCCGCAGGC
GCACCTGGTTCACGGCGTGCAGGAGCAGACCTTCATAGCGCACGTCATGGCCTTCGCCGCCTGCCTGGAG
CCCTACACCGCCTGCGACCTGGCACCCCCCGCCGGCACCACCGACGCCGCGCACCCGGGTGGATCCTCTG
GCAGAAGCAAAAGAAGCGTCATTGACGGCTTTACCCTGACCAGCGACGAGGTGTGGGTGGTGGGCATGGG
CATCGTCATGTCTCTCATCGTCCTGGCCATCGTGTTTGGCAATGTGCTGGTCATCACAGCCATTGCCAAG
TTCGAGCGTCTGCAGACGGTCACCGGGGGCGGCTCTCTCGAGGGGGGGGGCTCGGGGCTCGAAAACTTGT
ACTTCCAGAGTGGCAGTGGAGGTACCAATTACTTCATCACTTCACTGGCCTGTGCTGATCTGGTCATGGG
CCTGGCAGTGGTGCCCTTTGGGGCCGCCCATATTCTTATGAAAATGTGGACTTTTGGCAACTTCTGGGAT
ATCTACATCTGGGCTCCCTTGGCCGGGACTTGTGGGGTCCTTCTCCTGTCACTGGTTATCACCCTTTACT
GCAACAAGTACAAAAGCAGACGCAGTTTTATTGATGAAAAGAAAATGCCTTAGGGCCCGAACAAAAACTC
ATCTCAGAAGAGGATCTGAATAGCGCCGTCGACCATCATCATAATCATCATTGAGTTTAAACCCGCTGAT
CAGCCTCGACTGTGCCTTCTAGTTGCCAGCCATCTGTTGTTTGCCCCTCCCCCGTGCCTTCCTTGACCCT
GGAAGGTGCCACTCCCACTGTCCTTTCCTAATAAAATGAGGAAATTGCATCGCATTGTCTGAGTAGGTGT
CATTCTATTCTGGGGGGTGGGGTGGGGCAGGACAGCAAGGGGGAGGATTGGGAAGACAATAGCAGGCATG
CTGGGGATGCGGTGGGCTCTATGGAGATCTATCGATGTTCTGGGGATGCGGTGGGCTCTATGGCTTCTGA
GGCGGAAAGAACCAGCTGGGGCTCTAGGGGGTATCCCC
[124 nt withheld, positions 3329-3452]
C
[91 nt withheld, positions 3454-3544]
AGGGTGATGGTTCACGTACCTAGAAGTTCCTATTCCGAAGTTCCTATTCTCTAGAAAGTATAGGAACTTC
CTTGGCCAAAAAGCCTGAACTCACCGCGACGTCTGTCGAGAAGTTTCTGATCGAAAAGTTCGACAGCGTC
TCCGACCTGATGCAGCTCTCGGAGGGCGAAGAATCTCGTGCTTTCAGCTTCGATGTAGGAGGGCGTGGAT
ATGTCCTGCGGGTAAATAGCTGCGCCGATGGTTTCTACAAAGATCGTTATGTTTATCGGCACTTTGCATC
GGCCGCGCTCCCGATTCCGGAAGTGCTTGACATTGGGGAATTCAGCGAGAGCCTGACCTATTGCATCTCC
CGCCGTGCACAGGGTGTCACGTTGCAAGACCTGCCTGAAACCGAACTGCCCGCTGTTCTGCAGCCGGTCG
CGGAGGCCATGGATGCGATCGCTGCGGCCGATCTTAGCCAGACGAGCGGGTTCGGCCCATTCGGACCGCA
AGGAATCGGTCAATACACTACATGGCGTGATTTCATATGCGCGATTGCTGATCCCCATGTGTATCACTGG
CAAACTGTGATGGACGACACCGTCAGTGCGTCCGTCGCGCAGGCTCTCGATGAGCTGATGCTTTGGGCCG
AGGACTGCCCCGAAGTCCGGCACCTCGTGCACGCGGATTTCGGCTCCAACAATGTCCTGACGGACAATGG
CCGCATAACAGCGGTCATTGACTGGAGCGAGGCGATGTTCGGGGATTCCCAATACGAGGTCGCCAACATC
TTCTTCTGGAGGCCGTGGTTGGCTTGTATGGAGCAGCAGACGCGCTACTTCGAGCGGAGGCATCCGGAGC
TTGCAGGATCGCCGCGGCTCCGGGCGTATATGCTCCGCATTGGTCTTGACCAACTCTATCAGAGCTTGGT
TGACGGCAATTTCGATGATGCAGCTTGGGCGCAGGGTCGATGCGACGCAATCGTCCGATCCGGAGCCGGG
ACTGTCGGGCGTACACAAATCGCCCGCAGAAGCGCGGCCGTCTGGACCGATGGCTGTGTAGAAGTACTCG
CCGATAGTGGAAACCGACGCCCCAGCACTCGTCCGAGGGCAAAGGAATAGCACGTACTACGAGATTTCGA
TTCCACCGCCGCCTTCTATGAAAGGTTGGGCTTCGGAATCGTTTTCCGGGACGCCGGCTGGATGATCCTC
CAGCGCGGGGATCTCATGCTGGAGTTCTTCGCCCACCCCAACTTGTTTATTGCAGCTTATAATGGTTACA
AATAAAGCAATAGCATCACAAATTTCACAAATAAAGCATTTTTTTCACTGCATTCTAGTTGTGGTTTGTC
CAAACTCATCAATGTATCTTATCATGTCTGTATACCGTCGACCTCTAGCTAGAGCTTGGCGTAATCATGG
TCATAGCTGTTTCCTGTGTGAAATTGTTATCCGCTCACAATTCCACACAACATACGAGCCGGAAGCATAA
AGTGTAAAGCCTGGGGTGCCTAATGAGTGAGCTAACTCACATTAATTGCGTTGCGCTCACTGCCCGCTTT
CCAGTCGGGAAACCTGTCGTGCCAGCTGCATTAATGAATCGGCCAACGCGCGGGGAGAGGCGGTTTGCGT
ATTGGGCGCTCTTCCGCTTCCTCGCTCACTGACTCGCTGCGCTCGGTCGTTCGGCTGCGGCGAGCGGTAT
CAGCTCACTCAAAGGCGGTAATACGGTTATCCACAGAATCAGGGGATAACGCAGGAAAGAACATGTGAGC
AAAAGGCCAGCAAAAGGCCAGGAACCGTAAAAAGGCCGCGTTGCTGGCGTTTTTCCATAGGCTCCGCCCC
CCTGACGAGCATCACAAAAATCGACGCTCAAGTCAGAGGTGGCGAAACCCGACAGGACTATAAAGATACC
AGGCGTTTCCCCCTGGAAGCTCCCTCGTGCGCTCTCCTGTTCCGACCCTGCCGCTTACCGGATACCTGTC
CGCCTTTCTCCCTTCGGGAAGCGTGGCGCTTTCTCATAGCTCACGCTGTAGGTATCTCAGTTCGGTGTAG
GTCGTTCGCTCCAAGCTGGGCTGTGTGCACGAACCCCCCGTTCAGCCCGACCGCTGCGCCTTATCCGGTA
ACTATCGTCTTGAGTCCAACCCGGTAAGACACGACTTATCGCCACTGGCAGCAGCCACTGGTAACAGGAT
TAGCAGAGCGAGGTATGTAGGCGGTGCTACAGAGTTCTTGAAGTGGTGGCCTAACTACGGCTACACTAGA
AGAACAGTATTTGGTATCTGCGCTCTGCTGAAGCCAGTTACCTTCGGAAAAAGAGTTGGTAGCTCTTGAT
CCGGCAAACAAACCACCGCTGGTAGCGGTGGTTTTTTTGTTTGCAAGCAGCAGATTACGCGCAGAAAAAA
AGGATCTCAAGAAGATCCTTTGATCTTTTCTACGGGGTCTGACGCTCAGTGGAACGAAAACTCACGTTAA
GGGATTTTGGTCATGAGATTATCAAAAAGGATCTTCACCTAGATCCTTTTAAATTAAAAATGAAGTTTTA
AATCAATCTAAAGTATATATGAGTAAACTTGGTCTGACAGTTACCAATGCTTAATCAGTGAGGCACCTAT
CTCAGCGATCTGTCTATTTCGTTCATCCATAGTTGCCTGACTCCCCGTCGTGTAGATAACTACGATACGG
GAGGGCTTACCATCTGGCCCCAGTGCTGCAATGATACCGCGAGACCCACGCTCACCGGCTCCAGATTTAT
CAGCAATAAACCAGCCAGCCGGAAGGGCCGAGCGCAGAAGTGGTCCTGCAACTTTATCCGCCTCCATCCA
GTCTATTAATTGTTGCCGGGAAGCTAGAGTAAGTAGTTCGCCAGTTAATAGTTTGCGCAACGTTGTTGCC
ATTGCTACAGGCATCGTGGTGTCACGCTCGTCGTTTGGTATGGCTTCATTCAGCTCCGGTTCCCAACGAT
CAAGGCGAGTTACATGATCCCCCATGTTGTGCAAAAAAGCGGTTAGCTCCTTCGGTCCTCCGATCGTTGT
CAGAAGTAAGTTGGCCGCAGTGTTATCACTCATGGTTATGGCAGCACTGCATAATTCTCTTACTGTCATG
CCATCCGTAAGATGCTTTTCTGTGACTGGTGAGTACTCAACCAAGTCATTCTGAGAATAGTGTATGCGGC
GACCGAGTTGCTCTTGCCCGGCGTCAATACGGGATAATACCGCGCCACATAGCAGAACTTTAAAAGTGCT
CATCATTGGAAAACGTTCTTCGGGGCGAAAACTCTCAAGGATCTTACCGCTGTTGAGATCCAGTTCGATG
TAACCCACTCGTGCACCCAACTGATCTTCAGCATCTTTTACTTTCACCAGCGTTTCTGGGTGAGCAAAAA
CAGGAAGGCAAAATGCCGCAAAAAAGGGAATAAGGGCGACACGGAAATGTTGAATACTCATACTCTTCCT
TTTTCAATATTATTGAAGCATTTATCAGGGTTATTGTCTCATGAGCGGATACATATTTGAATGTATTTAG
AAAAATAAACAAATAGGGGTTCCGCGCACATTTCCCCGAAAAGTGCCACCTGACGTCGACGGATCGGGAG
ATCTCCCGATCCCCTATGGTGCACTCTCAGTACAATCTGCTCTGATGCCG
